>Addgene plasmid #117534 | pEPOR0SP0007 | addgene full sequence | sequence record 228024 | Addgene Partial NGS Result
GTGGCTCTTCAGTGGACGAAAGGGCCTCGTGATACGCCTATTTTTATAGGTTAATGTCATGATAATAATG
GTTTCTTAGACGTCAGGTGGCACTTTTCGGGGAAATGTGCGCGGAACCCCTATTTGTTTATTTTTCTAAA
TACATTCAAATATGTATCCGCTCATGAGACAATAACCCTGATAAATGCTTCAATAATATTGAAAAAGGAA
GAGTATGCGCTCACGCAACTGGTCCAGAACCTTGACCGAACGCAGCGGTGGTAACGGCGCAGTGGCGGTT
TTCATGGCTTGTTATGACTGTTTTTTTTTGGGGTACAGTCTATGCCTCGGGCATCCAAGCAGCAAGCGCG
TTACGCCGTGGGTCGATGTTTGATGTTATGGAGCAGCAACGATGTTACGCAGCAGGGCAGTCGCCCTAAA
ACAAAGTTAAACATCATGAGGGAAGCGGTGATCGCCGAAGTATCGACTCAACTATCAGAGGTAGTTGGCG
TCATCGAGCGCCATCTCGAACCGACGTTGCTGGCCGTACATTTGTACGGCTCCGCAGTGGATGGCGGCCT
GAAGCCACACAGCGATATTGATTTGCTGGTTACGGTGACCGTAAGGCTTGATGAAACAACGCGGCGAGCT
TTGATCAACGACCTTTTGGAAACTTCGGCTTCCCCTGGAGAGAGCGAGATTCTCCGCGCTGTAGAAGTCA
CCATTGTTGTGCACGACGACATCATTCCGTGGCGTTATCCAGCTAAGCGCGAACTGCAATTTGGAGAATG
GCAGCGCAATGACATTCTTGCAGGTATCTTCGAGCCAGCCACGATCGACATTGATCTGGCTATCTTGCTG
ACAAAAGCAAGAGAACATAGCGTTGCCTTGGTAGGTCCAGCGGCGGAGGAACTCTTTGATCCGGTTCCTG
AACAGGATCTATTTGAGGCGCTAAATGAAACCTTAACGCTATGGAACTCGCCGCCCGACTGGGCTGGCGA
TGAGCGAAATGTAGTGCTTACGTTGTCCCGCATTTGGTACAGCGCAGTAACCGGCAAAATCGCGCCGAAG
GATGTCGCTGCCGACTGGGCAATGGAGCGCCTGCCGGCCCAGTATCAGCCCGTCATACTTGAAGCTAGAC
AGGCTTATCTTGGACAAGAAGAAGATCGCTTGGCCTCGCGCGCAGATCAGTTGGAAGAATTTGTCCATTA
CGTAAAAGGCGAGATCACCAAGGTAGTCGGCAAATAACTGTCAGACCAAGTTTACTCATATATACTTTAG
ATTGATTTAAAACTTCATTTTTAATTTAAAAGGATCTAGGTGAAGATCCTTTTTGATAATCTCATGACCA
AAATCCCTTAACGTGAGTTTTCGTTCCACTGAGCGTCAGACCCCGTAGAAAAGATCAAAGGATCTTCTTG
AGATCCTTTTTTTCTGCGCGTAATCTGCTGCTTGCAAACAAAAAAACCACCGCTACCAGCGGTGGTTTGT
TTGCCGGATCAAGAGCTACCAACTCTTTTTCCGAAGGTAACTGGCTTCAGCAGAGCGCAGATACCAAATA
CTGTTCTTCTAGTGTAGCCGTAGTTAGGCCACCACTTCAAGAACTCTGTAGCACCGCCTACATACCTCGC
TCTGCTAATCCTGTTACCAGTGGCTGCTGCCAGTGGCGATAAGTCGTGTCTTACCGGGTTGGACTCAAGA
CGATAGTTACCGGATAAGGCGCAGCGGTCGGGCTGAACGGGGGGTTCGTGCACACAGCCCAGCTTGGAGC
GAACGACCTACACCGAACTGAGATACCTACAGCGTGAGCTATGAGAAAGCGCCACGCTTCCCGAAGGGAG
AAAGGCGGACAGGTATCCGGTAAGCGGCAGGGTCGGAACAGGAGAGCGCACGAGGGAGCTTCCAGGGGGA
AACGCCTGGTATCTTTATAGTCCTGTCGGGTTTCGCCACCTCTGACTTGAGCGTCGATTTTTGTGATGCT
CGTCAGGGGGGCGGAGCCTATGGAAAAACGCCAGCAACGCGGCCTTTTTACGGTTCCTGGCCTTTTGCTG
GCCTTTTGCTCACATGTTCTTTCCTGCGTTATCCCCTGATTCTGTGGATAACCGTATTACCGCCTTTGAG
TGAGCTGATACCGCTCGCCGCAGCCGAACGACCGAGCGCAGCGAGTCAGTGAGCGAGGAAGCGGAAGAGC
GCCCAATACGCAAACCGCCTCTCCCCGCGCGTTGGCCGATTCATTAATCACTCTGTGGTCTCAAATGAGC
AAGCTGGAGAAGTTTACAAACTGCTACTCCCTGTCTAAGACCCTGAGGTTCAAGGCCATCCCTGTGGGCA
AGACCCAGGAGAACATCGACAATAAGCGGCTGCTGGTGGAGGACGAGAAGAGAGCCGAGGATTATAAGGG
CGTGAAGAAGCTGCTGGATCGCTACTATCTGTCTTTTATCAACGACGTGCTGCACAGCATCAAGCTGAAG
AATCTGAACAATTACATCAGCCTGTTCCGGAAGAAAACCAGAACCGAGAAGGAGAATAAGGAGCTGGAGA
ACCTGGAGATCAATCTGCGGAAGGAGATCGCCAAGGCCTTCAAGGGCAACGAGGGCTACAAGTCCCTGTT
TAAGAAGGATATCATCGAGACAATCCTGCCAGAGTTCCTGGACGATAAGGACGAGATCGCCCTGGTGAAC
AGCTTCAATGGCTTTACCACAGCCTTCACCGGCTTCTTTGATAACAGAGAGAATATGTTTTCCGAGGAGG
CCAAGAGCACATCCATCGCCTTCAGGTGTATCAACGAGAATCTGACCCGCTACATCTCTAATATGGACAT
CTTCGAGAAGGTGGACGCCATCTTTGATAAGCACGAGGTGCAGGAGATCAAGGAGAAGATCCTGAACAGC
GACTATGATGTGGAGGATTTCTTTGAGGGCGAGTTCTTTAACTTTGTGCTGACACAGGAGGGCATCGACG
TGTATAACGCCATCATCGGCGGCTTCGTGACCGAGAGCGGCGAGAAGATCAAGGGCCTGAACGAGTACAT
CAACCTGTATAATCAGAAAACCAAGCAGAAGCTGCCTAAGTTTAAGCCACTGTATAAGCAGGTGCTGAGC
GATCGGGAGTCTCTGAGCTTCTACGGCGAGGGCTATACATCCGATGAGGAGGTGCTGGAGGTGTTTAGAA
ACACCCTGAACAAGAACAGCGAGATCTTCAGCTCCATCAAGAAGCTGGAGAAGCTGTTCAAGAATTTTGA
CGAGTACTCTAGCGCCGGCATCTTTGTGAAGAACGGCCCCGCCATCAGCACAATCTCCAAGGATATCTTC
GGCGAGTGGAACGTGATCCGGGACAAGTGGAATGCCGAGTATGACGATATCCACCTGAAGAAGAAGGCCG
TGGTGACCGAGAAGTACGAGGACGATCGGAGAAAGTCCTTCAAGAAGATCGGCTCCTTTTCTCTGGAGCA
GCTGCAGGAGTACGCCGACGCCGATCTGTCTGTGGTGGAGAAGCTGAAGGAGATCATCATCCAGAAGGTG
GATGAGATCTACAAGGTGTATGGCTCCTCTGAGAAGCTGTTCGACGCCGATTTTGTGCTGGAGAAGAGCC
TGAAGAAGAACGACGCCGTGGTGGCCATCATGAAGGACCTGCTGGATTCTGTGAAGAGCTTCGAGAATTA
CATCAAGGCCTTCTTTGGCGAGGGCAAGGAGACAAACAGGGACGAGTCCTTCTATGGCGATTTTGTGCTG
GCCTACGACATCCTGCTGAAGGTGGACCACATCTACGATGCCATCCGCAATTATGTGACCCAGAAGCCCT
ACTCTAAGGATAAGTTCAAGCTGTATTTTCAGAACCCTCAGTTCATGGGCGGCTGGGACAAGGATAAGGA
GACAGACTATCGGGCCACCATCCTGAGATACGGCTCCAAGTACTATCTGGCCATCATGGATAAGAAGTAC
GCCAAGTGCCTGCAGAAGATCGACAAGGACGATGTGAACGGCAATTACGAGAAGATCAACTATAAGCTGC
TGCCCGGCCCTAATAAGATGCTGCCAAAGGTGTTCTTTTCTAAGAAGTGGATGGCCTACTATAACCCCAG
CGAGGACATCCAGAAGATCTACAAGAATGGCACATTCAAGAAGGGCGATATGTTTAACCTGAATGACTGT
CACAAGCTGATCGACTTCTTTAAGGATAGCATCTCCCGGTATCCAAAGTGGTCCAATGCCTACGATTTCA
ACTTTTCTGAGACAGAGAAGTATAAGGACATCGCCGGCTTTTACAGAGAGGTGGAGGAGCAGGGCTATAA
GGTGAGCTTCGAGTCTGCCAGCAAGAAGGAGGTGGATAAGCTGGTGGAGGAGGGCAAGCTGTATATGTTC
CAGATCTATAACAAGGACTTTTCCGATAAGTCTCACGGCACACCCAATCTGCACACCATGTACTTCAAGC
TGCTGTTTGACGAGAACAATCACGGACAGATCAGGCTGAGCGGAGGAGCAGAGCTGTTCATGAGGCGCGC
CTCCCTGAAGAAGGAGGAGCTGGTGGTGCACCCAGCCAACTCCCCTATCGCCAACAAGAATCCAGATAAT
CCCAAGAAAACCACAACCCTGTCCTACGACGTGTATAAGGATAAGAGGTTTTCTGAGGACCAGTACGAGC
TGCACATCCCAATCGCCATCAATAAGTGCCCCAAGAACATCTTCAAGATCAATACAGAGGTGCGCGTGCT
GCTGAAGCACGACGATAACCCCTATGTGATCGGCATCGATAGGGGCGAGCGCAATCTGCTGTATATCGTG
GTGGTGGACGGCAAGGGCAACATCGTGGAGCAGTATTCCCTGAACGAGATCATCAACAACTTCAACGGCA
TCAGGATCAAGACAGATTACCACTCTCTGCTGGACAAGAAGGAGAAGGAGAGGTTCGAGGCCCGCCAGAA
CTGGACCTCCATCGAGAATATCAAGGAGCTGAAGGCCGGCTATATCTCTCAGGTGGTGCACAAGATCTGC
GAGCTGGTGGAGAAGTACGATGCCGTGATCGCCCTGGAGGACCTGAACTCTGGCTTTAAGAATAGCCGCG
TGAAGGTGGAGAAGCAGGTGTATCAGAAGTTCGAGAAGATGCTGATCGATAAGCTGAACTACATGGTGGA
CAAGAAGTCTAATCCTTGTGCAACAGGCGGCGCCCTGAAGGGCTATCAGATCACCAATAAGTTCGAGAGC
TTTAAGTCCATGTCTACCCAGAACGGCTTCATCTTTTACATCCCTGCCTGGCTGACATCCAAGATCGATC
CATCTACCGGCTTTGTGAACCTGCTGAAAACCAAGTATACCAGCATCGCCGATTCCAAGAAGTTCATCAG
CTCCTTTGACAGGATCATGTACGTGCCCGAGGAGGATCTGTTCGAGTTTGCCCTGGACTATAAGAACTTC
TCTCGCACAGACGCCGATTACATCAAGAAGTGGAAGCTGTACTCCTACGGCAACCGGATCAGAATCTTCC
GGAATCCTAAGAAGAACAACGTGTTCGACTGGGAGGAGGTGTGCCTGACCAGCGCCTATAAGGAGCTGTT
CAACAAGTACGGCATCAATTATCAGCAGGGCGATATCAGAGCCCTGCTGTGCGAGCAGTCCGACAAGGCC
TTCTACTCTAGCTTTATGGCCCTGATGAGCCTGATGCTGCAGATGCGGAACAGCATCACAGGCCGCACCG
ACGTGGATTTTCTGATCAGCCCTGTGAAGAACTCCGACGGCATCTTCTACGATAGCCGGAACTATGAGGC
CCAGGAGAATGCCATCCTGCCAAAGAACGCCGACGCCAATGGCGCCTATAACATCGCCAGAAAGGTGCTG
TGGGCCATCGGCCAGTTCAAGAAGGCCGAGGACGAGAAGCTGGATAAGGTGAAGATCGCCATCTCTAACA
AGGAGTGGCTGGAGTACGCCCAGACCAGCGTGAAGCACAAAAGGCCGGCGGCCACGAAAAAGGCCGGCCA
GGCAAAAAAGAAAAAGGGATCCTACCCATACGATGTTCCAGATTACGCTTATCCCTACGACGTGCCTGAT
TATGCATACCCATATGATGTCCCCGACTATGCCTAAGCTTTGAGACCACGAA
Features (pLannotate 1.2.2; 9 found; start..end, strand, type, name):
    110..214     +  promoter       AmpR promoter: bla
    205..285     -  CDS            int (fragment): INT2_ECOLX - Protein inferred from homology: Swiss-Prot protein existence level 3. Putative integrase believed to be involved in the insertion of antibiotic resistance genes into plasmids and transposons. From Escherichia coli.
    373..429     +  CDS            GmR (fragment): gentamycin acetyltransferase; aacC1; confers resistance to gentamycin
    436..1224    +  CDS            aadA: S3AD_ECOLX - Experimental evidence at protein level: Swiss-Prot protein existence level 1. Mediates bacterial resistance to the antibiotics streptomycin and spectinomycin. From Escherichia coli.
   1398..1986    +  rep_origin     ori: high-copy-number ColE1/pMB1/pBR322/pUC origin of replication
   2169..2218    +  CDS            lacI (fragment): lac repressor; lacI; The lac repressor binds to the lac operator to inhibit transcription in E. coli. This inhibition can be relieved by adding lactose or isopropyl-β-D-thiogalactopyranoside (IPTG).
   2235..5918    +  CDS            LbCpf1: CRISPR-associated protein from Lachnospiraceae bacterium ND2006 (Zetsche et al., 2015)
   5919..5966    +  CDS            nucleoplasmin NLS: bipartite nuclear localization signal from nucleoplasmin
   5973..6053    +  CDS            3xHA: three tandem HA epitope tags
