[The description below was written by a language model from this plasmid's Addgene catalogue record and pLannotate feature annotations shown in this document.]
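Description:
pEPOR0SP0007 is a Level 0 Golden Gate part plasmid built on the pICH41308 acceptor backbone. It carries the coding sequence of LbCas12a (also known as LbCpf1), the RNA-guided CRISPR nuclease from Lachnospiraceae bacterium ND2006, as a standardised CDS module with its own stop codon. It is a bacterial storage and assembly vector, not an expression construct. The annotated features show no promoter or terminator for the nuclease; these are expected to come from other parts during assembly. The plasmid is propagated in E. coli from a high-copy ColE1/pUC-type origin. It is selected with spectinomycin through the aadA streptomycin/spectinomycin resistance gene, which lies downstream of a bla-type promoter. Short annotated fragments of an integrase, a gentamicin acetyltransferase and lacI appear to be backbone remnants rather than functional genes.

In the roughly 6.1 kb sequence record, the LbCas12a open reading frame is followed directly by a bipartite nucleoplasmin nuclear localisation signal and a 3xHA epitope tag. The encoded nuclease would therefore be directed to the nucleus of eukaryotic cells and could be detected with anti-HA antibodies. The insert was cloned using BpiI sites that were destroyed in the process, as is usual for Level 0 parts. The depositor notes compatibility with the MoClo and GoldenBraid standards, so the CDS can be released by a Type IIS enzyme and combined in a defined order with promoter and terminator parts to form a transcription unit. The associated work compared the efficiency and specificity of Cas nucleases in plants. This part therefore serves as a toolkit component for building plant genome-engineering constructs that express Cas12a.
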