Addgene plasmid #117534: pEPOR0SP0007
Purpose: Level0 Golden Gate part: CDS, LbCas12a
Depositing lab: Nicola Patron. Depositing organization: Earlham Institute. Publication: Comparison of efficiency and specificity of CRISPR-associated (Cas) nucleases in plants: An expanded toolkit for precision genome engineering. Raitskin O, Schudoma C, West A, Patron NJ. PLoS One. 2019 Feb 27;14(2):e0211598. doi: 10.1371/journal.pone.0211598. eCollection 2019. PubMed 30811422.
Backbone
  Vector backbone: pICH41308
  Vector type: CRISPR
Growth in bacteria
  Bacterial resistance: Spectinomycin, 50 μg/mL
  Growth temperature: 37°C
  Growth strain: DH5alpha
  Copy number: High Copy
Gene/Insert
  Gene/Insert name: LbCas12a (with stop codon)
  Species: Lachnospiraceae bacterium ND2006
  Cloning method: Restriction Enzyme; 5′ cloning site BpiI (destroyed during cloning); 3′ cloning site BpiI (destroyed during cloning)
Terms and licenses: Academic/Nonprofit Terms; Industry Terms: Not Available to Industry
Depositor comments: Compatible with MoClo, GB Please visit https://www.biorxiv.org/content/early/2018/09/20/422766 for BioRxiv preprint
How to cite: pEPOR0SP0007 was a gift from Nicola Patron (Addgene plasmid # 117534 ; http://n2t.net/addgene:117534 ; RRID:Addgene_117534)
